>Addgene plasmid #188657 | mVenus-RapR-PTPPest | addgene full sequence | sequence record 369576 | Addgene NGS Result
TAGTTATTAATAGTAATCAATTACGGGGTCATTAGTTCATAGCCCATATATGGAGTTCCGCGTTACATAA
CTTACGGTAAATGGCCCGCCTGGCTGACCGCCCAACGACCCCCGCCCATTGACGTCAATAATGACGTATG
TTCCCATAGTAACGCCAATAGGGACTTTCCATTGACGTCAATGGGTGGAGTATTTACGGTAAACTGCCCA
CTTGGCAGTACATCAAGTGTATCATATGCCAAGTACGCCCCCTATTGACGTCAATGACGGTAAATGGCCC
GCCTGGCATTATGCCCAGTACATGACCTTATGGGACTTTCCTACTTGGCAGTACATCTACGTATTAGTCA
TCGCTATTACCATGGTGATGCGGTTTTGGCAGTACATCAATGGGCGTGGATAGCGGTTTGACTCACGGGG
ATTTCCAAGTCTCCACCCCATTGACGTCAATGGGAGTTTGTTTTGGCACCAAAATCAACGGGACTTTCCA
AAATGTCGTAACAACTCCGCCCCATTGACGCAAATGGGCGGTAGGCGTGTACGGTGGGAGGTCTATATAA
GCAGAGCTGGTTTAGTGAACCGTCAGATCCGCTAGCGCTACCGGTCGCCACCATGGTGAGCAAGGGCGAG
GAGCTGTTCACCGGGGTGGTGCCCATCCTGGTCGAGCTGGACGGCGACGTAAACGGCCACAAGTTCAGCG
TGTCCGGCGAGGGCGAGGGCGATGCCACCTACGGCAAGCTGACCCTGAAGTTGATCTGCACCACCGGCAA
GCTGCCCGTGCCCTGGCCCACCCTCGTGACCACCCTCGGCTACGGCCTGCAGTGCTTCGCCCGCTACCCC
GACCACATGAAGCAGCACGACTTCTTCAAGTCCGCCATGCCCGAAGGCTACGTCCAGGAGCGCACCATCT
TCTTCAAGGACGACGGCAACTACAAGACCCGCGCCGAGGTGAAGTTCGAGGGCGACACCCTGGTGAACCG
CATCGAGCTGAAGGGCATCGACTTCAAGGAGGACGGCAACATCCTGGGGCACAAGCTGGAGTACAACTAC
AACAGCCACAACGTCTATATCACCGCCGACAAGCAGAAGAACGGCATCAAGGCAAACTTCAAGATCCGCC
ACAACATCGAGGACGGCGGCGTGCAGCTCGCCGACCACTACCAGCAGAACACCCCCATCGGCGACGGCCC
CGTGCTGCTGCCCGACAACCACTACCTGAGCTACCAGTCCAAACTGAGCAAAGACCCCAACGAGAAGCGC
GATCACATGGTCCTGCTGGAGTTCGTGACCGCCGCCGGGATCACTCTCGGCATGGACGAGCTGTACAAGT
CCGGACTCAGATCTCGAGGAATGGAGCAAGTGGAGATCCTGAGGAAATTCATCCAGAGGGTCCAGGCCAT
GAAGAGTCCTGACCACAATGGGGAGGACAACTTCGCCCGGGACTTCATGCGGTTAAGAAGATTGTCTACC
AAATATAGAACAGAAAAGATATATCCCACAGCCACTGGAGAAAAAGAAGAAAATGTTAAAAAGAACAGAT
ACAAGGACATACTGCCATTTGATCACAGCCGAGTTAAATTGACATTAAAGACTCCTTCACAAGATTCAGA
CTATATCAATGCAAATTTTATAAAGGGCGTCTATGGGCCAAAAGCATATGTAGCAACTCAAGGACCTTTA
GCAAATACAGTAATAGATTTTTGGAGGATGATATGGGAGTATAATGTTGTGATCATTGTAATGGCCTGCC
GAGAATTTGAGATGGGAAGGAAAAAATGTGAGCGCTATTGGCCTTTGTATGGAGAAGACCCCATAACGTT
TGCACCATTTAAAATTTCTTGTGAGGATGAACAAGCAAGAACAGACTACTTCATCAGGACACTCTTACTT
GAATTCGGACCAGGTACCTGCGTGGTGCACTACACCGGGATGCTTGAAGATGGAAAGAAATTTGATTCCT
CCCGGGACAGAAACAAGCCCTTTAAGTTTATGCTAGGCAAGCAGGAGGTGATCCGAGGCTGGGAAGAAGG
GGTTGCCCAGATGAGTGTGGGTCAGAGAGCCAAACTGACTATATCTCCAGATTATGCCTATGGTGCCACT
GGGCACCCAGGCATCATCCCACCACATGCCACTCTCGTCTTCGATGTGGAGCTTCTAAAACTGGAAGGTC
CCGGACAAAATGAATCTCGTAGGCTGTATCAGTTTCATTATGTGAACTGGCCAGACCATGATGTTCCTTC
ATCATTTGATTCTATTCTGGACATGATAAGCTTAATGAGGAAATATCAAGAACATGAAGATGTTCCCATT
TGTATTCATTGCAGTGCAGGCTGTGGAAGAACAGGTGCCATTTGTGCCATAGATTATACGTGGAATTTAC
TAAAAGCTGGGAAAATACCAGAGGAATTTAATGTATTTAATTTAATACAAGAAATGAGAACACAAAGGCA
TTCTGCAGTACAAACAAAGGAGCAATATGAACTTGTTCATAGAGCTATTGCCCAACTGTTTGAAAAACAG
CTACAACTATATGAAATTCATGGAGCTCAGAAAATTGCTGATGGAGTGAATGAAATTAACACTGAAAACA
TGATCAGCTCCATAGAGCCTGAAAAACAAGATTCTCCTCCTCCAAAACCACCAAGGACCCGCAGTTGCCT
TGTTGAAGGGGATGCTAAAGAAGAAATACTGCAGCCACCGGAACCTCATCCAGTGCCACCCATCTTGACA
CCTTCTCCCCCTTCAGCTTTTCCAACAGTCACTACTGTGTGGCAGGACAATGATAGATACCATCCAAAGC
CAGTGTTGCATATGGTTTCATCAGAACAACATTCAGCAGACCTCAACAGAAACTATAGTAAATCAACAGA
ACTTCCAGGGAAAAATGAATCAACAATTGAACAGATAGATAAAAAATTGGAACGAAATTTAAGTTTTGAG
ATTAAGAAGGTCCCTCTCCAAGAGGGACCAAAAAGTTTTGATGGGAACACACTTTTGAATAGGGGACATG
CAATTAAAATTAAATCTGCTTCACCTTGTATAGCTGATAAAATCTCTAAGCCACAGGAATTAAGTTCAGA
TCTAAATGTCGGTGATACTTCCCAGAATTCTTGTGTGGACTGCAGTGTAACACAATCAAACAAAGTTTCA
GTTACTCCACCAGAAGAATCCCAGAATTCAGACACACCTCCAAGGCCAGACCGCTTGCCTCTTGATGAGA
AAGGACATGTAACGTGGTCATTTCATGGACCTGAAAATGCCATACCCATACCTGATTTATCTGAAGGCAA
TTCCTCAGATATCAACTATCAAACTAGGAAAACTGTGAGTTTAACACCAAGTCCTACAACACAAGTTGAA
ACACCTGATCTTGTGGATCATGATAACACTTCACCACTCTTCAGAACACCCCTCAGTTTTACTAATCCAC
TTCACTCTGATGACTCAGACTCAGATGAAAGAAACTCTGATGGTGCTGTGACCCAGAATAAAACTAATAT
TTCAACAGCAAGTGCCACAGTTTCTGCTGCCACTAGTACTGAAAGCATTTCTACTAGGAAAGTATTGCCA
ATGTCCATTGCTAGACATAATATAGCAGGAACAACACATTCAGGTGCTGAAAAAGATGTTGATGTTAGTG
AAGATTCACCTCCTCCCCTACCTGAAAGAACTCCTGAATCGTTTGTGTTAGCAAGTGAACATAATACACC
TGTAAGATCGGAATGGAGTGAACTTCAAAGTCAGGAACGATCTGAACAAAAAAAGTCTGAAGGCTTGATA
ACCTCTGAAAATGAGAAATGTGATCATCCAGCGGGAGGTATTCACTATGAAATGTGCATAGAATGTCCAC
CTACTTTCAGTGACAAGAGAGAACAAATATCAGAAAATCCAACAGAAGCCACAGATATTGGTTTTGGTAA
TCGATGTGGAAAACCCAAAGGACCAAGAGATCCACCTTCAGAATGGACATGAGGATCCACCGGATCTAGA
TAACTGATCATAATCAGCCATACCACATTTGTAGAGGTTTTACTTGCTTTAAAAAACCTCCCACACCTCC
CCCTGAACCTGAAACATAAAATGAATGCAATTGTTGTTGTTAACTTGTTTATTGCAGCTTATAATGGTTA
CAAATAAAGCAATAGCATCACAAATTTCACAAATAAAGCATTTTTTTCACTGCATTCTAGTTGTGGTTTG
TCCAAACTCATCAATGTATCTTAAGGCGTAAATTGTAAGCGTTAATATTTTGTTAAAATTCGCGTTAAAT
TTTTGTTAAATCAGCTCATTTTTTAACCAATAGGCCGAAATCGGCAAAATCCCTTATAAATCAAAAGAAT
AGACCGAGATAGGGT
[37 nt withheld, positions 4356-4392]
AAAGAACGTGGACTCCAACGTCAAAGG
[49 nt withheld, positions 4420-4468]
T
[91 nt withheld, positions 4470-4560]
G
[124 nt withheld, positions 4562-4685]
CAGGTGGCACTTTTCGGGGAAATGTGCGCGGAACCCCTATTTGTTTATTTTTCTAAATACATTCAAATAT
GTATCCGCTCATGAGACAATAACCCTGATAAATGCTTCAATAATATTGAAAAAGGAAGAGTCCTGAGGCG
GAAAGAACCAGCTGTGGAATGTGTGTCAGTTAGGGTGTGGAAAGTCCCCAGGCTCCCCAGCAGGCAGAAG
TATGCAAAGCATGCATCTCAATTAGTCAGCAACCAGGTGTGGAAAGTCCCCAGGCTCCCCAGCAGGCAGA
AGTATGCAAAGCATGCATCTCAATTAGTCAGCAACCATAGTCCCGCCCCTAACTCCGCCCATCCCGCCCC
TAACTCCGCCCAGTTCCGCCCATTCTCCGCCCCATGGCTGACTAATTTTTTTTATTTATGCAGAGGCCGA
GGCCGCCTCGGCCTCTGAGCTATTCCAGAAGTAGTGAGGAGGCTTTTTTGGAGGCCTAGGCTTTTGCAAA
GATCGATCAAGAGACAGGATGAGGATCGTTTCGCATGATTGAACAAGATGGATTGCACGCAGGTTCTCCG
GCCGCTTGGGTGGAGAGGCTATTCGGCTATGACTGGGCACAACAGACAATCGGCTGCTCTGATGCCGCCG
TGTTCCGGCTGTCAGCGCAGGGGCGCCCGGTTCTTTTTGTCAAGACCGACCTGTCCGGTGCCCTGAATGA
ACTGCAAGACGAGGCAGCGCGGCTATCGTGGCTGGCCACGACGGGCGTTCCTTGCGCAGCTGTGCTCGAC
GTTGTCACTGAAGCGGGAAGGGACTGGCTGCTATTGGGCGAAGTGCCGGGGCAGGATCTCCTGTCATCTC
ACCTTGCTCCTGCCGAGAAAGTATCCATCATGGCTGATGCAATGCGGCGGCTGCATACGCTTGATCCGGC
TACCTGCCCATTCGACCACCAAGCGAAACATCGCATCGAGCGAGCACGTACTCGGATGGAAGCCGGTCTT
GTCGATCAGGATGATCTGGACGAAGAGCATCAGGGGCTCGCGCCAGCCGAACTGTTCGCCAGGCTCAAGG
CGAGCATGCCCGACGGCGAGGATCTCGTCGTGACCCATGGCGATGCCTGCTTGCCGAATATCATGGTGGA
AAATGGCCGCTTTTCTGGATTCATCGACTGTGGCCGGCTGGGTGTGGCGGACCGCTATCAGGACATAGCG
TTGGCTACCCGTGATATTGCTGAAGAGCTTGGCGGCGAATGGGCTGACCGCTTCCTCGTGCTTTACGGTA
TCGCCGCTCCCGATTCGCAGCGCATCGCCTTCTATCGCCTTCTTGACGAGTTCTTCTGAGCGGGACTCTG
GGGTTCGAAATGACCGACCAAGCGACGCCCAACCTGCCATCACGAGATTTCGATTCCACCGCCGCCTTCT
ATGAAAGGTTGGGCTTCGGAATCGTTTTCCGGGACGCCGGCTGGATGATCCTCCAGCGCGGGGATCTCAT
GCTGGAGTTCTTCGCCCACCCTAGGGGGAGGCTAACTGAAACACGGAAGGAGACAATACCGGAAGGAACC
CGCGCTATGACGGCAATAAAAAGACAGAATAAAACGCACGGTGTTGGGTCGTTTGTTCATAAACGCGGGG
TTCGGTCCCAGGGCTGGCACTCTGTCGATACCCCACCGAGACCCCATTGGGGCCAATACGCCCGCGTTTC
TTCCTTTTCCCCACCCCACCCCCCAAGTTCGGGTGAAGGCCCAGGGCTCGCAGCCAACGTCGGGGCGGCA
GGCCCTGCCATAGCCTCAGGTTACTCATATATACTTTAGATTGATTTAAAACTTCATTTTTAATTTAAAA
GGATCTAGGTGAAGATCCTTTTTGATAATCTCATGACCAAAATCCCTTAACGTGAGTTTTCGTTCCACTG
AGCGTCAGACCCCGTAGAAAAGATCAAAGGATCTTCTTGAGATCCTTTTTTTCTGCGCGTAATCTGCTGC
TTGCAAACAAAAAAACCACCGCTACCAGCGGTGGTTTGTTTGCCGGATCAAGAGCTACCAACTCTTTTTC
CGAAGGTAACTGGCTTCAGCAGAGCGCAGATACCAAATACTGTTCTTCTAGTGTAGCCGTAGTTAGGCCA
CCACTTCAAGAACTCTGTATCACCGCCTACATACCTCGCTCTGCTAATCCTGTTACCAGTGGCTGCTGCC
AGTGGCGATAAGTCGTGTCTTACCGGGTTGGACTCAAGACGATAGTTACCGGATAAGGCGCAGCGGTCGG
GCTGAACGGGGGGTTCGTGCACACAGCCCAGCTTGGAGCGAACGACCTACACCGAACTGAGATACCTACA
GCGTGAGCTATGAGAAAGCGCCACGCTTCCCGAAGGGAGAAAGGCGGACAGGTATCCGGTAAGCGGCAGG
GTCGGAACAGGAGAGCGCACGAGGGAGCTTCCAGGGGGAAACGCCTGGTATCTTTATAGTCCTGTCGGGT
TTCGCCACCTCTGACTTGAGCGTCGATTTTTGTGATGCTCGTCAGGGGGGCGGAGCCTATGGAAAAACGC
CAGCAACGCGGCCTTTTTACGGTTCCTGGCCTTTTGCTGGCCTTTTGCTCACATGTTCTTTCCTGCGTTA
TCCCCTGATTCTGTGGATAACCGTATTACCGCCATGCAT
Features (pLannotate 1.2.2; 15 found; start..end, strand, type, name):
     61..364     +  enhancer       CMV enhancer: human cytomegalovirus immediate early enhancer
    365..568     +  promoter       CMV promoter: human cytomegalovirus (CMV) immediate early promoter
    613..1329    +  CDS            mVenus: mVenus is a basic (constitutively fluorescent) yellow fluorescent protein published in 2006, derived from Aequorea victoria. It is reported to be a rapidly-maturing monomer with moderate acid sensitivity.
   1330..1348    +  misc_feature   MCS (fragment): multiple cloning site
   1351..3969    +  CDS            PTPN12: PTN12_HUMAN - Experimental evidence at protein level: Swiss-Prot protein existence level 1. Dephosphorylates a range of proteins, and thereby regulates cellular signaling cascades (PubMed:18559503). Dephosphorylates cellular tyrosine kinases, such as ERBB2 and PTK2B/PYK2, and thereby regulates signaling via ERBB2 and PTK2B/PYK2 (PubMed:17329398, PubMed:27134172). Selectively dephosphorylates ERBB2 phosphorylated at 'Tyr-1112', 'Tyr-1196', and/or 'Tyr-1248' (PubMed:27134172). From Homo sapiens (Human).
   3995..4079    +  CDS            large T antigen (fragment): large T antigen from SV40 (simian virus 40)
   4102..4223    +  polyA_signal   SV40 poly(A) signal: SV40 polyadenylation signal
   4257..4685    -  rep_origin     f1 ori (sequence partly withheld): f1 bacteriophage origin of replication; arrow indicates direction of (+) strand synthesis
   4712..4816    +  promoter       AmpR promoter: bla
   4818..5175    +  promoter       SV40 promoter: SV40 enhancer and early promoter
   5210..6004    +  CDS            NeoR/KanR: aminoglycoside phosphotransferase from Tn5; aph(3')-II (or nptII); confers resistance to neomycin, kanamycin, and G418 (Geneticin®)
   6025..6177    +  CDS            ble (fragment): BLE_KLEPN - Experimental evidence at protein level: Swiss-Prot protein existence level 1. Binding protein with a strong affinity to the bleomycin family of antibiotics. Binds to CL990; an antimitotic-antibiotic compound. From Klebsiella pneumoniae.
   6236..6283    +  polyA_signal   HSV TK poly(A) signal: herpes simplex virus thymidine kinase polyadenylation signal (Cole and Stacy, 1985)
   6374..6390    -  polyA_signal   bGH poly(A) signal (fragment): bovine growth hormone polyadenylation signal
   6612..7200    +  rep_origin     ori: high-copy-number ColE1/pMB1/pBR322/pUC origin of replication
