[The description below was written by a language model from this plasmid's Addgene catalogue record and pLannotate feature annotations shown in this document.]
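Description:
mVenus-RapR-PTPPest is a 7.3 kb mammalian expression plasmid built on the pmVenus-C1 backbone. It expresses a rapamycin-regulated version of the human protein tyrosine phosphatase PTP-PEST (PTPN12) fused at its N terminus to the yellow fluorescent protein mVenus. The CMV immediate early enhancer and promoter drive transcription. The mVenus coding sequence is joined through a short remnant of the multiple cloning site to the roughly 2.6 kb PTPN12 open reading frame, which was inserted by ligation-independent cloning, and an SV40 polyadenylation signal ends the transcript. The "RapR" designation and the stated purpose indicate that the phosphatase has been engineered so that rapamycin controls its activity. However, the feature table annotates the whole insert simply as PTPN12 and does not identify a separate regulatory domain, so the nature and position of the modification cannot be read from this record.

The plasmid replicates in E. coli from a high-copy ColE1/pUC-type origin and also carries an f1 origin. A single NeoR/KanR (Tn5 aminoglycoside phosphotransferase) gene sits behind tandem bacterial (bla) and SV40 early promoters and is followed by an HSV TK polyadenylation signal. This arrangement gives kanamycin selection in bacteria and allows G418 selection of transfected mammalian cells. The short large T antigen, ble and bGH poly(A) fragments in the annotation are most likely backbone remnants rather than functional parts.

The associated work concerns chemogenetic control of tyrosine phosphatase activity. The construct therefore suits switching PTP-PEST activity with rapamycin in living cells to study its downstream signaling, while the mVenus tag reports expression and localization of the fusion protein.
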