Addgene plasmid #188657: mVenus-RapR-PTPPest
Purpose: Rapamycin regulated PTPPest with mVenus tag
Depositing lab: Andrei Karginov. Depositing organization: University of Illinois at Chicago. Publication: Dissecting protein tyrosine phosphatase signaling by engineered chemogenetic control of its activity. Fauser J, Huyot V, Matsche J, Szynal BN, Alexeev Y, Kota P, Karginov AV. J Cell Biol. 2022 Aug 1;221(8). pii: 213352. doi: 10.1083/jcb.202111066. Epub 2022 Jul 13. PubMed 35829702.
Backbone
  Vector backbone: pmVenus-C1
  Backbone size w/o insert (bp): 4693
  Total vector size (bp): 7314
  Vector type: Mammalian Expression
Growth in bacteria
  Bacterial resistance: Kanamycin, 50 μg/mL
  Growth temperature: 37°C
  Growth strain: DH5alpha
  Copy number: Unknown
Gene/Insert
  Gene/Insert name: Protein Tyrosine Phosphatase Pest (alt names: PTPPest; PTPN12)
  Insert size (bp): 2621
  Entrez Gene: PTPN12 (a.k.a. PTP-PEST, PTPG1)
  Promoter: CMV
  Tag / fusion protein: mVenus (N terminal on backbone)
  Cloning method: Ligation Independent Cloning
  Sequencing primers: 5′ CGCAAATGGGCGGTAGGCGTG; 3′ GAAATTTGTGATGCTATTGC
Terms and licenses: Academic/Nonprofit Terms; Industry Terms: Not Available to Industry
How to cite: mVenus-RapR-PTPPest was a gift from Andrei Karginov (Addgene plasmid # 188657 ; http://n2t.net/addgene:188657 ; RRID:Addgene_188657)
